Addgene plasmid #1718: pPD177.71
Purpose: (Empty Backbone)
Depositing lab: Andrew Fire. Depositing organization: Carnegie Institution for Science.
Backbone
  Vector backbone: Unknown
  Backbone size (bp): 5427
  Vector type: Worm Expression
Growth in bacteria
  Bacterial resistance: Ampicillin, 100 μg/mL
  Growth temperature: 37°C
  Growth strain: DH5alpha
  Copy number: High Copy
Gene/Insert
  Gene/Insert name: None
  Tag / fusion protein: IVSA, pes10UAS-270, pes10Tsa, T7p, gfpN, IVSR, gfpY66W, IVSS, gfpN146I, gfpM153T, gfpV163A, IVST, gfpC, lacIN, lacIIVS1,...
  Cloning method: Restriction Enzyme
Terms and licenses: Academic/Nonprofit Terms; Industry Terms: Not Available to Industry
Depositor comments: See Fire Lab Vector Kit Documentation 2005. Fire Lab Miniprep Number pPD177.71, Ligation number L6711.
How to cite: pPD177.71 was a gift from Andrew Fire (Addgene plasmid # 1718 ; http://n2t.net/addgene:1718 ; RRID:Addgene_1718)
