[The description below was written by a language model from this plasmid's Addgene catalogue record and pLannotate feature annotations shown in this document.]
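Description:
pPD177.71 is a C. elegans expression vector of about 5.4 kb from the Fire Lab Vector Kit (2005 documentation), catalogued as an empty backbone with no separately named insert. The parental backbone is listed as unknown, but the annotated features point to a pUC-type plasmid. It has a high-copy ColE1/pMB1 origin, an ampicillin resistance gene (β-lactamase) with its own promoter, remnants of the pUC18/19 multiple cloning site, and lac promoter/operator and CAP-binding sequences typical of that vector family. It is propagated in E. coli under ampicillin selection.

The functional cassette, as listed in the catalogue's component string, begins with a synthetic intron (IVSA), followed by pes-10 elements (pes10UAS-270, pes10Tsa) and a T7 promoter. The pes-10 names suggest an upstream region and transcription start area, though the record does not define them. Downstream is a GFP coding region interrupted by several artificial introns (IVSR, IVSS, IVST) and carrying the substitutions Y66W, N146I, M153T and V163A. This set is characteristic of cyan-shifted GFP variants, although the automated annotation simply matches it to a GFP relative. The GFP segment runs directly into lacI sequence that also contains an intron, which explains why lacI is annotated as two fragments. This layout is consistent with a fluorescent protein–Lac repressor fusion. The component list is truncated, so any further elements, such as a 3′ UTR, are not stated.

The record gives no specific purpose beyond worm expression. Introns of this kind are commonly included in Fire vectors to improve transgene expression. GFP–LacI fusions in general are used to visualise lac operator arrays in living cells, but this application is an inference here.
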