Features (pLannotate 1.2.2; 14 found; start..end, strand, type, name):
      1..30      -  misc_feature   MCS (fragment): pUC18/19 multiple cloning site
    454..471     -  promoter       T7 promoter (fragment): promoter for bacteriophage T7 RNA polymerase
    488..1405    +  CDS            vsfGFP-9 (fragment): vsfGFP-9 is a basic (constitutively fluorescent) green fluorescent protein published in 2015, derived from Aequorea victoria. It has low acid sensitivity.
   1397..2197    +  CDS            lacI (fragment): lac repressor; lacI; The lac repressor binds to the lac operator to inhibit transcription in E. coli. This inhibition can be relieved by adding lactose or isopropyl-β-D-thiogalactopyranoside (IPTG).
   2252..2512    +  CDS            lacI (fragment): lac repressor; lacI; The lac repressor binds to the lac operator to inhibit transcription in E. coli. This inhibition can be relieved by adding lactose or isopropyl-β-D-thiogalactopyranoside (IPTG).
   2615..2636    +  protein_bind   CAP binding site: CAP binding activates transcription in the presence of cAMP. E. coli catabolite activator protein
   2651..2669    +  promoter       lac promoter (fragment): promoter for the E. coli lac operon
   3173..3277    +  promoter       AmpR promoter: bla
   3278..4138    +  CDS            AmpR: β-lactamase; bla; confers resistance to ampicillin, carbenicillin, and related antibiotics
   4309..4897    +  rep_origin     ori: high-copy-number ColE1/pMB1/pBR322/pUC origin of replication
   5080..5172    +  CDS            lacI (fragment): lac repressor; lacI; The lac repressor binds to the lac operator to inhibit transcription in E. coli. This inhibition can be relieved by adding lactose or isopropyl-β-D-thiogalactopyranoside (IPTG).
   5185..5206    +  protein_bind   CAP binding site: CAP binding activates transcription in the presence of cAMP. E. coli catabolite activator protein
   5221..5251    +  promoter       lac promoter: promoter for the E. coli lac operon
   5259..5275    +  protein_bind   lac operator: The lac repressor binds to the lac operator to inhibit transcription in E. coli. This inhibition can be relieved by adding lactose or isopropyl-β-D-thiogalactopyranoside (IPTG). lac repressor encoded by lacI
>Addgene plasmid #1718 | pPD177.71 | depositor full sequence | sequence record 324 | Author sequence
AAGCTTGCATGCCTGCAGGTCGACTCTAGACCGCGGTTTTGGCGCGGATCCCCGGGATTGGCCAAAGGAC
CCAAAGGTATGTTTCGAATGATACTAACATAACATAGAACATTTTCAGGAGGACCCTTGGAGGGTACCTA
ATTTGATCGATAATATGTACATATTTTGTTATTCGTTCCGGTATCGTACCTCCACCTACCATAAATCCCA
TACCCTACATCTTTATCGATTTTTTGCAAATTACGAGCGTTGTAGGGGGCGGAGCGATAGGTCCTATAGG
TTTTGGTATATCATCATTCATTCATTCATTGGTACATTCATTTACCCACCTTCCTCTTTCTGAGCTTCTC
TGGAGTTCTGTGCTTCCTTTTTCCCTTATCTTTATACTGTAATTTTTAACTTTCAGGCATTGATTGGATC
CTATCGATTCGCGGCCGCTGTACACCCGGGTGCCCTATAGTGAGTCGTATTGGTACCGGTAGAAAAAATG
AGTAAAGGAGAAGAACTTTTCACTGGAGTTGTCCCAATTCTTGTTGAATTAGATGGTGATGTTAATGGGC
ACAAATTTTCTGTCAGTGGAGAGGGTGAAGGTGATGCAACATACGGAAAACTTACCCTTAAATTTATTTG
CACTACTGGAAAACTACCTGTTCCATGGGTAAGTTTAAACATATATATACTAACTAACCCTGATTATTTA
AATTTTCAGCCAACACTTGTCACTACTTTCTCATGGGGCGTTCAATGCTTCTCGAGATACCCAGATCATA
TGAAACAGCATGACTTTTTCAAGAGTGCCATGCCCGAAGGTTATGTACAGGAAAGAACTATATTTTTCAA
AGATGACGGGAACTACAAGACACGTAAGTTTAAACAGTTCGGTACTAACTAACCATACATATTTAAATTT
TCAGGTGCTGAAGTCAAGTTTGAAGGTGATACCCTTGTTAATAGAATCGAGTTAAAAGGTATTGATTTTA
AAGAAGATGGAAACATTCTTGGACACAAATTGGAATACAACTATATTTCACACAACGTATACATCACTGC
CGACAAACAAAAGAATGGGATCAAAGCGGTAAGTTTAAACATGATTTTACTAACTAACTAATCTGATTTA
AATTTTCAGAACTTCAAAATTAGACACAACATTGAAGATGGAAGCGTTCAACTAGCAGACCATTATCAAC
AAAATACTCCAATTGGCGATGGCCCTGTCCTTTTACCAGACAACCATTACCTGTCCACACAATCTGCCCT
TTCGAAAGATCCCAACGAAAAGAGAGACCACATGGTCCTTCTTGAGTTTGTAACAGCTGCTGGGATTACA
CATGGCATGGACGAACTATACAAAAGCCCACAAGCTTTGGAATTCCTGCAGCCCGGGGGATCCATGGTGA
AACCAGTAACGTTATACGATGTCGCAGAGTATGCCGGTGTCTCTTATCAGACCGTTTCCCGCGTGGTGAA
CCAGGCCAGCCACGTTTCTGCGAAAACGCGGGAAAAAGTGGAAGCGGCGATGGCGGAGCTGAATTACATT
CCCAACCGCGTGGCACAACAACTGGCGGGCAAACAGTCGTTGCTGATTGGCGTTGCCACCTCCAGTCTGG
CCCTGCACGCGCCGTCGCAAATTGTCGCGGCGATTAAATCTCGCGCCGATCAACTGGGTGCCAGCGTGGT
GGTGTCGATGGTAGAACGAAGCGGCGTCGAAGCCTGTAAAGCGGCGGTGCACAATCTTCTCGCGCAACGC
GTCAGTGGGCTGATCATTAACTATCCGCTGGATGACCAGGATGCCATTGCTGTGGAAGCTGCCTGCACTA
ATGTTCCGGCGTTATTTCTTGATGTCTCTGACCAGACACCCATCAACAGTATTATTTTCTCCCATGAAGA
CGGTACGCGACTGGGCGTGGAGCATCTGGTCGCATTGGGTCACCAGCAAATCGCGCTGTTAGCGGGCCCA
TTAAGTTCTGTCTCGGCGCGTCTGCGTCTGGCTGGCTGGCATAAATATCTCACTCGCAATCAAATTCAGC
CGATAGCGGAACGGGAAGGCGACTGGAGTGCCATGTCCGGTTTTCAACAAACCATGCAAATGCTGAATGA
GGGCATCGTTCCCACTGCGATGCTGGTTGCCAACGATCAGATGGCGCTGGGCGCAATGCGCGCCATTACC
GAGTCCGGGCTGCGCGTTGGTGCGGATGTAAGTTTAAACACCTTAATACTAACTAACTGTTATTATTTAA
ATTTTCAGATCTCGGTAGTGGGATACGACGATACCGAAGACAGCTCATGTTATATCCCGCCGTCAACCAC
CATCAAACAGGATTTTCGCCTGCTGGGGCAAACCAGCGTGGACCGCTTGCTGCAACTCTCTCAGGGCCAG
GCGGTGAAGGGCAATCAGCTGTTGCCCGTCTCACTGGTGAAAAGAAAAACCACCCTGGCGCCCAATACGC
AAACCGCCTCTCCCCGCGCGTTGGCCGATTCATTAATGCAGCTGGCACGACAGGTTTCCCGAAGCAGCCT
GAGGGTAAGTTTAAACGATGAATTACTAACTAACTTGCCAAATTTAAATTTTCAGCCTCCTAAGAAGAAG
AGGAAGGTTTGAGCGCAACGCAATTAATGTAAGTTAGCTCACTCATTAGGCACCCCAGGCTTTACACTTT
ATGCTTCCGACCTGCAGCCCGGATGATCGACGCCAACGTCGTTGAATTTTCAAATTTTAAATACTGAATA
TTTGTTTTTTTTCCTATTATTTATTTATTCTCTTTGTGTTTTTTTTCTTGCTTTCTAAAAAATTAATTCA
ATCCAAATCTAAACATTTTTTTTTCTCTTTCCGTCTCCCAATTCGTATTCCGCTCCTCTCATCTGAACAC
AATGTGCAAGTTTATTTATCTTCTCGCTTTCATTTCATTAGGACGTGGGGGGAATTGGTGGAAGGGGGAA
ACACACAAAAGGATGATGGAAATGAAATAAGGACACACAATATGCAACAACATTCAATTCAGAAATATGG
AGGAAGGTTTAAAAGAAAACATAAAAATATATAGAGGAGGAAGGAAAACTAGTAAAAAATAAGCAAAGAA
ATTAGGCGAACGATGAGAATTGTCCTCGCTTGGGCCCAAAAGGCCTTTTTTTTTTGGCGCCGACGTCAGG
TGGCACTTTTCGGGGAAATGTGCGCGGAACCCCTATTTGTTTATTTTTCTAAATACATTCAAATATGTAT
CCGCTCATGAGACAATAACCCTGATAAATGCTTCAATAATATTGAAAAAGGAAGAGTATGAGTATTCAAC
ATTTCCGTGTCGCCCTTATTCCCTTTTTTGCGGCATTTTGCCTTCCTGTTTTTGCTCACCCAGAAACGCT
GGTGAAAGTAAAAGATGCTGAAGATCAGTTGGGTGCACGAGTGGGTTACATCGAACTGGATCTCAACAGC
GGTAAGATCCTTGAGAGTTTTCGCCCCGAAGAACGTTTTCCAATGATGAGCACTTTTAAAGTTCTGCTAT
GTGGCGCGGTATTATCCCGTATTGACGCCGGGCAAGAGCAACTCGGTCGCCGCATACACTATTCTCAGAA
TGACTTGGTTGAGTACTCACCAGTCACAGAAAAGCATCTTACGGATGGCATGACAGTAAGAGAATTATGC
AGTGCTGCCATAACCATGAGTGATAACACTGCGGCCAACTTACTTCTGACAACGATCGGAGGACCGAAGG
AGCTAACCGCTTTTTTGCACAACATGGGGGATCATGTAACTCGCCTTGATCGTTGGGAACCGGAGCTGAA
TGAAGCCATACCAAACGACGAGCGTGACACCACGATGCCTGTAGCAATGGCAACAACGTTGCGCAAACTA
TTAACTGGCGAACTACTTACTCTAGCTTCCCGGCAACAATTAATAGACTGGATGGAGGCGGATAAAGTTG
CAGGACCACTTCTGCGCTCGGCCCTTCCGGCTGGCTGGTTTATTGCTGATAAATCTGGAGCCGGTGAGCG
TGGGTCTCGCGGTATCATTGCAGCACTGGGGCCAGATGGTAAGCCCTCCCGTATCGTAGTTATCTACACG
ACGGGGAGTCAGGCAACTATGGATGAACGAAATAGACAGATCGCTGAGATAGGTGCCTCACTGATTAAGC
ATTGGTAACTGTCAGACCAAGTTTACTCATATATACTTTAGATTGATTTAAAACTTCATTTTTAATTTAA
AAGGATCTAGGTGAAGATCCTTTTTGATAATCTCATGACCAAAATCCCTTAACGTGAGTTTTCGTTCCAC
TGAGCGTCAGACCCCGTAGAAAAGATCAAAGGATCTTCTTGAGATCCTTTTTTTCTGCGCGTAATCTGCT
GCTTGCAAACAAAAAAACCACCGCTACCAGCGGTGGTTTGTTTGCCGGATCAAGAGCTACCAACTCTTTT
TCCGAAGGTAACTGGCTTCAGCAGAGCGCAGATACCAAATACTGTCCTTCTAGTGTAGCCGTAGTTAGGC
CACCACTTCAAGAACTCTGTAGCACCGCCTACATACCTCGCTCTGCTAATCCTGTTACCAGTGGCTGCTG
CCAGTGGCGATAAGTCGTGTCTTACCGGGTTGGACTCAAGACGATAGTTACCGGATAAGGCGCAGCGGTC
GGGCTGAACGGGGGGTTCGTGCACACAGCCCAGCTTGGAGCGAACGACCTACACCGAACTGAGATACCTA
CAGCGTGAGCATTGAGAAAGCGCCACGCTTCCCGAAGGGAGAAAGGCGGACAGGTATCCGGTAAGCGGCA
GGGTCGGAACAGGAGAGCGCACGAGGGAGCTTCCAGGGGGAAACGCCTGGTATCTTTATAGTCCTGTCGG
GTTTCGCCACCTCTGACTTGAGCGTCGATTTTTGTGATGCTCGTCAGGGGGGCGGAGCCTATGGAAAAAC
GCCAGCAACGCGGCCTTTTTACGGTTCCTGGCCTTTTGCTGGCCTTTTGCTCACATGTTCTTTCCTGCGT
TATCCCCTGATTCTGTGGATAACCGTATTACCGCCTTTGAGTGAGCTGATACCGCTCGCCGCAGCCGAAC
GACCGAGCGCAGCGAGTCAGTGAGCGAGGAAGCGGAAGAGCGCCCAATACGCAAACCGCCTCTCCCCGCG
CGTTGGCCGATTCATTAATGCAGCTGGCACGACAGGTTTCCCGACTGGAAAGCGGGCAGTGAGCGCAACG
CAATTAATGTGAGTTAGCTCACTCATTAGGCACCCCAGGCTTTACACTTTATGCTTCCGGCTCGTATGTT
GTGTGGAATTGTGAGCGGATAACAATTTCACACAGGAAACAGCTATGACCATGATTACGCCAAGCTGTAA
GTTTAAACATGATCTTACTAACTAACTATTCTCATTTAAATTTTCAGAGCTTAAAAATGGCTGAAATCAC
TCACAACGATGGATACGCTAACAACTTGGAAATGAAAT
